Addgene plasmid #57889: mKO2-Palladin-C-7
Purpose: Localization: Cytoskeleton, Excitation: 551, Emission: 565
Depositing lab: Michael Davidson. Depositing organization: Florida State University, Tallahassee.
Backbone
  Vector backbone: mKO2-C1
  Backbone size w/o insert (bp): 4750
  Vector type: Mammalian Expression
  Selectable markers: Neomycin (select with G418)
Growth in bacteria
  Bacterial resistance: Kanamycin, 50 μg/mL
  Growth temperature: 37°C
  Growth strain: DH5alpha
  Copy number: High Copy
Gene/Insert
  Gene/Insert name: Palladin (alt name: NM_001293774.1)
  Species: M. musculus (mouse)
  Promoter: CMV
  Tag / fusion protein: mKO2 (N terminal on backbone)
  Cloning method: Unknown
  Sequencing primers: 5′ CMV-F; 3′ SV40pA-R
Terms and licenses: Academic/Nonprofit Terms; Industry Terms: Not Available to Industry
Depositor comments: . Excitation = 551; Emission = 565
How to cite: mKO2-Palladin-C-7 was a gift from Michael Davidson (Addgene plasmid # 57889 ; http://n2t.net/addgene:57889 ; RRID:Addgene_57889)
