[The description below was written by a language model from this plasmid's Addgene catalogue record.]
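Description:
mKO2-Palladin-C-7 is a mammalian expression plasmid built on the mKO2-C1 backbone (about 4.75 kb without the insert), a C1-style fluorescent protein fusion vector. It is maintained in E. coli as a high-copy plasmid under kanamycin selection, and it carries a neomycin resistance marker so that transfected mammalian cells can be selected with G418 if stable expression is wanted. No feature table accompanies the record, so details such as the specific replication origin are not documented. An SV40 polyadenylation signal downstream of the insert is implied only by the name of the listed 3′ sequencing primer.

The payload is mouse (M. musculus) palladin, an actin-associated cytoskeletal protein, expressed from the CMV promoter for strong constitutive transcription in mammalian cells. The orange fluorescent protein mKO2 (monomeric Kusabira Orange 2) is supplied by the backbone and fused to the N terminus of palladin, so the fluorescent tag is translated first, followed by the palladin coding sequence. The "C-7" in the name probably indicates the C-type vector arrangement and the length of the linker between tag and insert, although the record does not define it. The insert size and the cloning method are also not stated.

The construct is intended as a fluorescent localization marker for the cytoskeleton. Transfection into cultured mammalian cells yields an mKO2-palladin fusion that can be imaged by fluorescence microscopy, with a recorded excitation maximum of 551 nm and emission maximum of 565 nm. These wavelengths make it suitable for combination with spectrally distinct probes in multicolour imaging of cytoskeletal structures.
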