>Addgene plasmid #57889 | mKO2-Palladin-C-7 | depositor partial sequence | sequence record 89040 | insert sequence
GACGTCAGATCCGCTAGCGCTACCGGTCGCCACCATGGTGAGTGTGATTAAACCAGAGATGAAGATGAGG
TACTACATGGACGGCTCCGTCAATGGGCATGAGTTCACAATTGAAGGTGAAGGCACAGGCAGACCTTACG
AGGGACATCAAGAGATGACACTACGCGTCACAATGGCCGAGGGCGGGCCAATGCCTTTCGCGTTTGACTT
AGTGTCACACGTGTTCTGTTACGGCCACAGAGTATTTACTAAATATCCAGAAGAGATACCAGACTATTTC
AAACAAGCATTTCCTGAAGGCCTGTCATGGGAAAGGTCGTTGGAGTTCGAAGATGGTGGGTCCGCTTCAG
TCAGTGCGCATATAAGCCTTAGAGGAAACACCTTCTACCACAAATCCAAATTTACTGGGGTTAACTTTCC
TGCCGATGGTCCTATCATGCAAAACCAAAGTGTTGATTGGGAGCCATCAACCGAGAAAATTACTGCCAGC
GACGGAGTTCTGAAGGGTGATGTTACGATGTACCTAAAACTTGAAGGAGGCGGCAATCACAAATGCCAAA
TGAAGACTACTTACAAGGCGGCAAAAGAGATTCTTGAAATGCCAGGAGACCATTACATCGGCCATCGCCT
CGTCAGGAAAACCGAAGGCAACATTACTGAGCAGGTAGAAGATGCAGTAGCTCATAGCTCCGGACTCAGA
TCTCGAGTGAGCGCTCTGGCCTCCCGCGCTACCGCCATGCAGTCCTCCGGCTCCTTCAACTACGCGCGCC
CTAAGCAGTTCATCGCGGCGCAGAACCTGGGTCCCGCATCGGGGCTGCCCACGCCAACCTCCAGCCCCAG
CTCCTCCAGCTTGCCGTCACCATTGTCCCCCACGCCCAGGCCCTTCGGCCGCGCGCCCGGGCCGCCCTTC
GTGGAACCCGAGGCCATGTGGGGCCCGTCCTCGCCCTCGCCGCCACCGCCGCCACCTCCGGTCTTCAGCC
CCTCTGCAGCCTACCCGGTGCCCGACGTGTTCCCACTGCCACCGCCGCCGCCACCGCTACCTAGCTCCAC
CTCACACTGCGCCTCGCCCGCCCGCTTCGGCCCCAGCCAGACGCCCGCAGCCTTCCTCAGCGCCCTGCTG
CCCTCTCAGCCACCGCCTGTCGCTGTCAACGCCCTGGGGCTGCCCAAGGGAGTCACCCCCGCGGGGTTCC
CAAAGAAGTCCAGTAGAACTGCTAGAATTGCCTCTGATGAGGAGATTCAAGGCACAAAGGATGCTGTCAT
CCAAGACCTGGAACGGAAGCTTCGCTTCAAGGAGGACCTTCTGAACAATGGCCAACCGAGGCTAACCTAT
GAGGAAAGAATGGCTCGCCGCCTGCTTGGAGCCGACAGCGCAAACGTCTTCAACATCCAGGAGCCAGAGG
AAACGGCAGCCAATCAGGAGTACAAAGTCTCTAGCTGCGAGCAGAGGCTGATTAGCGAGATTGAATACAG
GCTGGAGCGCTCCCCTGTGGATGAGTCGGGAGACGAGGTGCAGGATCCAGATGTGCCTGTGGAGAACGCA
ACAGCTCCCTTCTTTGAGATGAAGCTGAAACACTACAAGATCTTTGAGGGGATGCCGGTGACTTTCACGT
GTCGAGTGGCTGGGAATCCAAAGCCAAAGATCTATTGGTTTAAAGATGGGAAGCAGATTTCTCCGAAGAG
CGATCACTACACCATTCAGAGAGACCTTGATGGGACCTGCTCTCTCCACACCACGGCCTCTACCCTAGAC
GACGATGGGAACTACACCATCATGGCTGCCAACCCTCAGGGTCGCGTCAGTTGTACAGGAAGGCTAATGG
TACAGGCTGTCAACCAAAGAGGCCGCAGTCCCCGCTCTCCCTCAGGCCATCCTCATGCCAGAAGGCCTCG
CTCTCGATCACGGGACAGTGGAGATGAAAACGAGCCCATTCAGGAGCGATTCTTCAGACCTCACTTCCTG
CAGGCTCCTGGAGACCTGACCGTTCAGGAAGGCAAGCTCTGCAGGATGGACTGCAAGGTCAGTGGGTTAC
CAACCCCAGATCTCAGCTGGCAACTAGACGGAAAGCCCATACGCCCCGACAGTGCTCACAAGATGCTGGT
CCGTGAGAATGGGGTCCACTCCCTCATTATAGAGCCAGTCACGTCCCGGGACGCCGGCATCTACACATGT
ATTGCCACCAACAGAGCAGGACAGAACTCGTTTAACCTGGAGCTTGTGGTTGCTGCTAAGGAAGCACACA
AGGCCCCTGTGTTTATGGAGAAGCTACAGAACACGGGGGTTGCTGATGGATACCCAGTGCGGCTAGAATG
CCGTGTCTCCGGAGTGCCGCCACCTCAGATATTTTGGAAGAAAGAAAATGAATCGCTCACTCATAGCACT
GAGCGAGTAAGCATGCACCAGGATAATCATGGCTACATCTGCCTGCTCATCCAGGGAGCCACAAAGGAAG
ACGCTGGGTGGTACACTGTGTCTGCCAAGAACGAAGCAGGCATTGTGTCCTGCACTGCCCGGCTGGATGT
CTACACCCAGTGGCACCAGCAGCCACAGACCACCAAGCCAAAAAAAGTACGGCCCTCGGCCAGTCGCTAC
GCAGCACTTTCGGACCAGGGACTAGACATCAAAGCCGCTTTCCAACCTGAAGCCAGCCCATCTCACCTGA
CTCTGAACAGCGGCTTGGTAGAAAGTGAAGACCTGTGAGAATTCTGCAGTCGACGGTACCGCGGGCCCGG
GATCCACCGGATCTAGATAACTGATCATAATCAGCCATACCACATT
